>Addgene plasmid #230406 | AiP15263 - pAAV-AiE0219h-minBG-iCre(R297T)-BGHpA (Alias: CN5263) | addgene full sequence | sequence record 461934 | Addgene NGS Result
CCTGCAGGCAGCTGCGCGCTCGCTCGCTCACTGAGGCCGCCCGGGCGTCGGGCGACCTTTGGTCGCCCGG
CCTCAGTGAGCGAGCGAGCGCGCAGAGAGGGAGTGGCCAACTCCATCACTAGGGGTTCCTGCGGCCGCAC
GCGTTGGTCTTGATCAATTGTCCCAGCAGAGTTGGTGCATGGGAAAGCCTTTCTTGGCCTTATCAGCAGC
TCAGCCTGGGAGGTTGGCCCGGGGGCTGACCAAGCACAAAATAGAAAAGCCACTAATAAGATCCAGCTGG
AACAAATAGCCTCTATTTATTTTAGGAAACTAATGATATGTCATCATGACACATATCTAACCTTAGTATT
TCTGATTGGACAGGCCAGTTAGAGCTCGGGCTGGGCATAAAAGTCAGGGCAGAGCCATCTATTGCTTACA
TTTGCTTCTGGGATCCAGATCTTTCGAAGCTAGCCACCATGGTGCCCAAGAAGAAGAGGAAAGTCTCCAA
CCTGCTGACTGTGCACCAAAACCTGCCTGCCCTCCCTGTGGATGCCACCTCTGATGAAGTCAGGAAGAAC
CTGATGGACATGTTCAGGGACAGGCAGGCCTTCTCTGAACACACCTGGAAGATGCTCCTGTCTGTGTGCA
GATCCTGGGCTGCCTGGTGCAAGCTGAACAACAGGAAATGGTTCCCTGCTGAACCTGAGGATGTGAGGGA
CTACCTCCTGTACCTGCAAGCCAGAGGCCTGGCTGTGAAGACCATCCAACAGCACCTGGGCCAGCTCAAC
ATGCTGCACAGGAGATCTGGCCTGCCTCGCCCTTCTGACTCCAATGCTGTGTCCCTGGTGATGAGGAGAA
TCAGAAAGGAGAATGTGGATGCTGGGGAGAGAGCCAAGCAGGCCCTGGCCTTTGAACGCACTGACTTTGA
CCAAGTCAGATCCCTGATGGAGAACTCTGACAGATGCCAGGACATCAGGAACCTGGCCTTCCTGGGCATT
GCCTACAACACCCTGCTGCGCATTGCCGAAATTGCCAGAATCAGAGTGAAGGACATCTCCCGCACCGATG
GTGGGAGAATGCTGATCCACATTGGCAGGACCAAGACCCTGGTGTCCACAGCTGGTGTGGAGAAGGCCCT
GTCCCTGGGGGTTACCAAGCTGGTGGAGAGATGGATCTCTGTGTCTGGTGTGGCTGATGACCCCAACAAC
TACCTGTTCTGCCGGGTCAGAAAGAATGGTGTGGCTGCCCCTTCTGCCACCTCCCAACTGTCCACCCGGG
CCCTGGAAGGGATCTTTGAGGCCACCCACCGCCTGATCTATGGTGCCAAGGATGACTCTGGGCAGAGATA
CCTGGCCTGGTCTGGCCACTCTGCCAGAGTGGGTGCTGCCACCGACATGGCCAGGGCTGGTGTGTCCATC
CCTGAAATCATGCAGGCTGGTGGCTGGACCAATGTGAACATTGTGATGAACTACATCAGAAACCTGGACT
CTGAGACTGGGGCCATGGTGAGGCTGCTCGAAGATGGGGACTGAGGCGCGCCGAATTCAAGCTTCTCGAG
AGATCTTCGACTGTGCCTTCTAGTTGCCAGCCATCTGTTGTTTGCCCCTCCCCCGTGCCTTCCTTGACCC
TGGAAGGTGCCACTCCCACTGTCCTTTCCTAATAAAATGAGGAAATTGCATCGCATTGTCTGAGTAGGTG
TCATTCTATTCTGGGGGGTGGGGTGGGGCAGGACAGCAAGGGGGAGGATTGGGAAGACAATAGCAGGCAT
GAGATCTCACGTGCGGACCGAGCGGCCGCAGGAACCCCTAGTGATGGAGTTGGCCACTCCCTCTCTGCGC
GCTCGCTCGCTCACTGAGGCCGGGCGACCAAAGGTCGCCCGACGCCCGGGCTTTGCCCGGGCGGCCTCAG
TGAGCGAGCGAGCGCGCAGCTGCCTGCAGGGGCGCCTGATGCGGTATTTTCTCCTTACGCATCTGTGCGG
TATTTCACACCGCATA
[95 nt withheld, positions 1977-2071]
T
[46 nt withheld, positions 2073-2118]
C
[141 nt withheld, positions 2120-2260]
CCTTTGACGTTGGAGTCCACGTTCTTT
[37 nt withheld, positions 2288-2324]
ACTCTATCTCGGGCTATTCTTTTGATTTATAAGGGATTTTGCCGATTTCGGTCTATTGGTTAAAAAATGA
GCTGATTTAACAAAAATTTAACGCGAATTTTAACAAAATATTAACGTTTACAATTTTATGGTGCACTCTC
AGTACAATCTGCTCTGATGCCGCATAGTTAAGCCAGCCCCGACACCCGCCAACACCCGCTGACGCGCCCT
GACGGGCTTGTCTGCTCCCGGCATCCGCTTACAGACAAGCTGTGACCGTCTCCGGGAGCTGCATGTGTCA
GAGGTTTTCACCGTCATCACCGAAACGCGCGAGACGAAAGGGCCTCGTGATACGCCTATTTTTATAGGTT
AATGTCATGATAATAATGGTTTCTTAGACGTCAGGTGGCACTTTTCGGGGAAATGTGCGCGGAACCCCTA
TTTGTTTATTTTTCTAAATACATTCAAATATGTATCCGCTCATGAGACAATAACCCTGATAAATGCTTCA
ATAATATTGAAAAAGGAAGAGTATGAGTATTCAACATTTCCGTGTCGCCCTTATTCCCTTTTTTGCGGCA
TTTTGCCTTCCTGTTTTTGCTCACCCAGAAACGCTGGTGAAAGTAAAAGATGCTGAAGATCAGTTGGGTG
CACGAGTGGGTTACATCGAACTGGATCTCAACAGCGGTAAGATCCTTGAGAGTTTTCGCCCCGAAGAACG
TTTTCCAATGATGAGCACTTTTAAAGTTCTGCTATGTGGCGCGGTATTATCCCGTATTGACGCCGGGCAA
GAGCAACTCGGTCGCCGCATACACTATTCTCAGAATGACTTGGTTGAGTACTCACCAGTCACAGAAAAGC
ATCTTACGGATGGCATGACAGTAAGAGAATTATGCAGTGCTGCCATAACCATGAGTGATAACACTGCGGC
CAACTTACTTCTGACAACGATCGGAGGACCGAAGGAGCTAACCGCTTTTTTGCACAACATGGGGGATCAT
GTAACTCGCCTTGATCGTTGGGAACCGGAGCTGAATGAAGCCATACCAAACGACGAGCGTGACACCACGA
TGCCTGTAGCAATGGCAACAACGTTGCGCAAACTATTAACTGGCGAACTACTTACTCTAGCTTCCCGGCA
ACAATTAATAGACTGGATGGAGGCGGATAAAGTTGCAGGACCACTTCTGCGCTCGGCCCTTCCGGCTGGC
TGGTTTATTGCTGATAAATCTGGAGCCGGTGAGCGTGGGTCTCGCGGTATCATTGCAGCACTGGGGCCAG
ATGGTAAGCCCTCCCGTATCGTAGTTATCTACACGACGGGGAGTCAGGCAACTATGGATGAACGAAATAG
ACAGATCGCTGAGATAGGTGCCTCACTGATTAAGCATTGGTAACTGTCAGACCAAGTTTACTCATATATA
CTTTAGATTGATTTAAAACTTCATTTTTAATTTAAAAGGATCTAGGTGAAGATCCTTTTTGATAATCTCA
TGACCAAAATCCCTTAACGTGAGTTTTCGTTCCACTGAGCGTCAGACCCCGTAGAAAAGATCAAAGGATC
TTCTTGAGATCCTTTTTTTCTGCGCGTAATCTGCTGCTTGCAAACAAAAAAACCACCGCTACCAGCGGTG
GTTTGTTTGCCGGATCAAGAGCTACCAACTCTTTTTCCGAAGGTAACTGGCTTCAGCAGAGCGCAGATAC
CAAATACTGTTCTTCTAGTGTAGCCGTAGTTAGGCCACCACTTCAAGAACTCTGTAGCACCGCCTACATA
CCTCGCTCTGCTAATCCTGTTACCAGTGGCTGCTGCCAGTGGCGATAAGTCGTGTCTTACCGGGTTGGAC
TCAAGACGATAGTTACCGGATAAGGCGCAGCGGTCGGGCTGAACGGGGGGTTCGTGCACACAGCCCAGCT
TGGAGCGAACGACCTACACCGAACTGAGATACCTACAGCGTGAGCTATGAGAAAGCGCCACGCTTCCCGA
AGGGAGAAAGGCGGACAGGTATCCGGTAAGCGGCAGGGTCGGAACAGGAGAGCGCACGAGGGAGCTTCCA
GGGGGAAACGCCTGGTATCTTTATAGTCCTGTCGGGTTTCGCCACCTCTGACTTGAGCGTCGATTTTTGT
GATGCTCGTCAGGGGGGCGGAGCCTATGGAAAAACGCCAGCAACGCGGCCTTTTTACGGTTCCTGGCCTT
TTGCTGGCCTTTTGCTCACATGT
Features (pLannotate 1.2.2; 12 found; start..end, strand, type, name):
     12..39      +  repeat_region  AAV2 ITR (fragment): inverted terminal repeat of adeno-associated virus serotype 2 inverted
     68..95      +  repeat_region  AAV2 ITR (fragment): inverted terminal repeat of adeno-associated virus serotype 2 inverted
    486..1511    +  CDS            cre: RECR_BPP1 - Experimental evidence at protein level: Swiss-Prot protein existence level 1. Catalyzes site-specific recombination between two 34-base- pair LOXP sites. Its role is to maintain the phage genome as a monomeric unit-copy plasmid in the lysogenic state. From Escherichia phage P1 (Bacteriophage P1).
   1551..1662    +  polyA_signal   bGH poly(A) signal: bovine growth hormone polyadenylation signal
   1780..1920    +  repeat_region  AAV2 ITR: inverted terminal repeat of adeno-associated virus serotype 2 inverted
   1925..1976    -  misc_feature   bom (fragment): basis of mobility region from pBR322
   1995..2450    +  rep_origin     f1 ori (sequence partly withheld): f1 bacteriophage origin of replication; arrow indicates direction of (+) strand synthesis
   2451..2500    -  misc_feature   bom (fragment): basis of mobility region from pBR322
   2602..2637    -  CDS            rop (fragment): Rop protein, which maintains plasmids at low copy number; rop
   2732..2836    +  promoter       AmpR promoter: bla
   2837..3697    +  CDS            AmpR: β-lactamase; bla; confers resistance to ampicillin, carbenicillin, and related antibiotics
   3868..4456    +  rep_origin     ori: high-copy-number ColE1/pMB1/pBR322/pUC origin of replication
