[The description below was written by a language model from this plasmid's Addgene catalogue record and pLannotate feature annotations shown in this document.]
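Description:
AiP15263 - pAAV-AiE0219h-minBG-iCre(R297T)-BGHpA (alias CN5263) is an AAV transfer plasmid built on a pAAV2 backbone, about 4.5 kb in total, intended for packaging a recombinant AAV genome that delivers Cre recombinase to defined populations of brain cells. It is propagated in bacteria as a high-copy plasmid through a ColE1/pUC-type origin and selected with ampicillin via the β-lactamase gene and its own promoter. An f1 phage origin is also present in the backbone, along with small remnants of pBR322 bom and rop sequences. A recombination-deficient growth strain is recorded, which is consistent with the need to keep the repeat-rich inverted terminal repeats intact.

The payload lies between AAV2 ITRs, which supply the signals for replication and encapsidation of the vector genome. The annotation detects a full-length ITR on the downstream side and only short fragments of the upstream one. According to the name and catalogue fields, the enhancer AiE0219h sits upstream of a minimal beta-globin promoter (minBG); neither element is picked up in the automated feature table, but the unannotated stretch before the coding sequence is where they would sit. The minimal promoter has little activity alone, so the enhancer is meant to dictate which cells express the transgene. The insert is iCre(R297T), a synthetic codon-improved Cre carrying a single R297T substitution, followed by the bovine growth hormone polyadenylation signal.

The construct belongs to a suite of enhancer AAVs developed for genetic access to cortical cell types. Enhancer-restricted Cre expression would recombine loxP-flanked reporter or effector alleles in the targeted cells. The record does not state which cell population AiE0219h labels.
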