Addgene plasmid #230406: AiP15263 - pAAV-AiE0219h-minBG-iCre(R297T)-BGHpA (Alias: CN5263)
Purpose: AiE0219h is an enhancer sequence, designed to drive AAV-mediated transgene expression in specific populations of brain cells
Depositing lab: Allen Institute for Brain Science & Jonathan Ting. Depositing organization: Allen Institute. Publication: A suite of enhancer AAVs and transgenic mouse lines for genetic access to cortical cell types. Ben-Simon Y, Hooper M, Narayan S, Daigle TL, Dwivedi D, Way SW, Oster A, Stafford DA, Mich JK, Taormina MJ, Martinez RA, Opitz-Araya X, Roth JR, Alexander JR, Allen S, Amster A, Arbuckle J, Ayala A, Baker PM, Bakken TE, Barcelli T, Barta S, Bendrick J, Bertagnolli D, Bielstein C, Bishwakarma P, Bowlus J, Boyer G, Brouner K, Casian B, Casper T, Chakka AB, Chakrabarty R, Chance RK, Chavan S, Clark M, Colbert K, Collman F, Daniel S, Departee M, DiValentin P, Donadio N, Dotson N, Egdorf T, Fliss T, Gabitto M, Garcia J, Gary A, Gasperini M, Gloe J, Goldy J, Gore BB, Graybuck L, Greisman N, Haeseleer F, Halterman C, Haradon Z, Hastings SD, Helback O, Ho W, Hockemeyer D, Huang C, Huff S, Hunker A, Johansen N, Jones D, Juneau Z, Kalmbach B, Kannan M, Khem S, Kussick E, Kutsal R, Larsen R, Lee C, Lee AY, Leibly M, Lenz GH, Li S, Liang E, Lusk N, Madigan Z, Malloy J, Malone J, McCue R, Melchor J, Mollenkopf T, Moosman S, Morin E, Newman D, Ng L, Ngo K, Omstead V, Otto S, Oyama A, Pena N, Pham T, Phillips E, Pom CA, Potekhina L, Ransford S, Ray PL, Rette D, Reynoldson C, Rimorin C, Rocha D, Ruiz A, Sanchez REA, Sawyer L, Sedeno-Cortes A, Sevigny JP, Shapovalova N, Shepard N, Shulga L, Sigler AR, Siverts L, Soliman S, Somasundaram S, Staats B, Stewart K, Szelenyi E, Tieu M, Trader C, Tran A, van Velthoven CTJ, Walker M, Wang Y, Weed N, Wirthlin M, Wood T, Wynalda B, Yao Z, Zhou T, Ariza J, Dee N, Reding M, Ronellenfitch K, Mufti S, Sunkin SM, Smith KA, Esposito L, Waters J, Thyagarajan B, Yao S, Lein ES, Zeng H, Levi BP, Ngai J, Ting JT, Tasic B. Cell. 2025 May 16:S0092-8674(25)00513-6. doi: 10.1016/j.cell.2025.05.002. PubMed 40403729.
Backbone
  Vector backbone: pAAV2
  Vector type: AAV
Growth in bacteria
  Bacterial resistance: Ampicillin, 100 μg/mL
  Growth temperature: 37°C
  Growth strain: NEB Stable
  Copy number: High Copy
Gene/Insert
  Gene/Insert name: iCre(R297T)
  Species: Synthetic
  Promoter: minBG
  Cloning method: Gibson Cloning
Terms and licenses: Academic/Nonprofit Terms; Industry Terms: Not Available to Industry
How to cite: AiP15263 - pAAV-AiE0219h-minBG-iCre(R297T)-BGHpA (Alias: CN5263) was a gift from Allen Institute for Brain Science & Jonathan Ting (Addgene plasmid # 230406 ; http://n2t.net/addgene:230406 ; RRID:Addgene_230406)
